Addgene plasmid #123766: MTK3a_014
Purpose: Encodes Kruppel Associated Box repression domain as a Type 3a part to be used in the MTK system
Depositing lab: Hana El-Samad. Depositing organization: University of California, San Francisco (UCSF). Publication: A Toolkit for Rapid Modular Construction of Biological Circuits in Mammalian Cells. Fonseca JP, Bonny AR, Kumar GR, Ng AH, Town J, Wu QC, Aslankoohi E, Chen SY, Dods G, Harrigan P, Osimiri LC, Kistler AL, El-Samad H. ACS Synth Biol. 2019 Nov 15;8(11):2593-2606. doi: 10.1021/acssynbio.9b00322. Epub 2019 Nov 5. PubMed 31686495.
Backbone
  Vector backbone: MTK0_027
  Vector type: Mammalian Expression
Growth in bacteria
  Bacterial resistance: Chloramphenicol, 25 μg/mL
  Growth temperature: 37°C
  Growth strain: DH5alpha
  Copy number: Unknown
Gene/Insert
  Gene/Insert name: Krab
  Species: Synthetic
  Cloning method: Restriction Enzyme; 5′ cloning site BsmBI (destroyed during cloning); 3′ cloning site BsmBI (destroyed during cloning)
Terms and licenses: Academic/Nonprofit Terms; Industry Terms: Not Available to Industry
Depositor comments: Type 3a parts are used for N-terminal coding sequences in the MTK system Please visit https://www.biorxiv.org/content/10.1101/506188v2 for BioRxiv preprint
How to cite: MTK3a_014 was a gift from Hana El-Samad (Addgene plasmid # 123766 ; http://n2t.net/addgene:123766 ; RRID:Addgene_123766)
