[The description below was written by a language model from this plasmid's Addgene catalogue record and pLannotate feature annotations shown in this document.]
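Description:
MTK3a_014 is a small (about 1.9 kb) part plasmid from the Mammalian Toolkit (MTK), a hierarchical modular cloning system for assembling genetic circuits for mammalian cells. It is built on the MTK0_027 part-entry backbone and, although catalogued as a mammalian expression vector, it is a storage vector for a single part, not a functional expression construct: the feature table shows no mammalian promoter, polyadenylation signal or mammalian selection marker. Propagation in E. coli relies on a high-copy ColE1/pUC-type origin of replication, and selection is by chloramphenicol, conferred by the cat gene (chloramphenicol acetyltransferase) driven by its native cat promoter. A minimal phage lambda t0 terminator lies between the resistance cassette and the part.

The payload is the Krüppel-associated box (KRAB) transcriptional repression domain, annotated as matching the domain from human zinc finger protein ZNF10, although the catalogue lists the insert's species as synthetic. The coding segment is short, just under 190 bp. It was inserted through BsmBI sites that were destroyed during cloning, as is typical of Golden Gate-style part domestication. KRAB is designated a Type 3a part, the position reserved for N-terminal coding sequences, so it is meant to be combined in frame with a downstream coding part, and with separate promoter and terminator parts, to form a complete transcription unit. The typical use is to fuse KRAB to the N-terminus of a DNA-binding protein to create synthetic repressors for engineered mammalian gene circuits, though the record does not name particular fusion partners.
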