Features (pLannotate 1.2.2; 5 found; start..end, strand, type, name):
    206..391     +  CDS            KRAB: Krüppel-associated box (KRAB) transcriptional repression domain from the human zinc finger protein ZNF10 (Margolin et al., 1994)
    435..469     -  terminator     lambda t0 terminator: minimal transcription terminator from phage lambda (Scholtissek and Grosse, 1987)
    543..1199    -  CDS            cat: CAT_ECOLX - Experimental evidence at protein level: Swiss-Prot protein existence level 1. This enzyme is an effector of chloramphenicol resistance in bacteria. From Escherichia coli. This protein is used as a marker in many commonly used cloning vectors, such as pACYC184.
   1200..1297    -  promoter       cat promoter: promoter of the E. coli cat gene encoding chloramphenicol acetyltransferase
   1381..64      +  rep_origin     ori (across the origin): high-copy-number ColE1/pMB1/pBR322/pUC origin of replication
>Addgene plasmid #123766 | MTK3a_014 | addgene full sequence | sequence record 249051 | Addgene NGS Result
TCGCCACCTCTGACTTGAGCGTCGATTTTTGTGATGCTCGTCAGGGGGGCGGAGCCTATGGAAAAACGCC
AGCAACGCGGCCTTTTTACGGTTCCTGGCCTTTTGCTGGCCTTTTGCTCACATGTTCTTTCCTGCGTTAT
CCCCTGATTCTGTGGATAACCGTAGTCGGTCTCATATGGATGCTAAGTCACTAACTGCCTGGTCCCGGAC
ACTGGTGACCTTCAAGGATGTATTTGTGGACTTCACCAGGGAGGAGTGGAAGCTGCTGGACACTGCTCAG
CAGATCGTGTACAGAAATGTGATGCTGGAGAACTATAAGAACCTGGTTTCCTTGGGTTATCAGCTTACTA
AGCCAGATGTGATCCTCCGGTTGGAGAAGGGAGAAGAGCCCGGCGGTTCCGGCGGAGGGTCGATGGGTTC
TTGAGACCAGACCAATAAAAAACGCCCGGCGGCAACCGAGCGTTCTGAACAAATCCAGATGGAGTTCTGA
GGTCATTACTGGATCTATCAACAGGAGTCCAAGCGAGCTCGATATCAAATTACGCCCCGCCCTGCCACTC
ATCGCAGTACTGTTGTAATTCATTAAGCATTCTGCCGACATGGAAGCCATCACAAACGGCATGATGAACC
TGAATCGCCAGCGGCATCAGCACCTTGTCGCCTTGCGTATAATATTTGCCCATGGTGAAAACGGGGGCGA
AGAAGTTGTCCATATTGGCCACGTTTAAATCAAAACTGGTGAAACTCACCCAGGGATTGGCTGAAACGAA
AAACATATTCTCAATAAACCCTTTAGGGAAATAGGCCAGGTTTTCACCGTAACACGCCACATCTTGCGAA
TATATGTGTAGAAACTGCCGGAAATCGTCGTGGTATTCACTCCAGAGCGATGAAAACGTTTCAGTTTGCT
CATGGAAAACGGTGTAACAAGGGTGAACACTATCCCATATCACCAGCTCACCGTCTTTCATTGCCATACG
AAATTCCGGATGAGCATTCATCAGGCGGGCAAGAATGTGAATAAAGGCCGGATAAAACTTGTGCTTATTT
TTCTTTACGGTCTTTAAAAAGGCCGTAATATCCAGCTGAACGGTCTGGTTATAGGTACATTGAGCAACTG
ACTGAAATGCCTCAAAATGTTCTTTACGATGCCATTGGGATATATCAACGGTGGTATATCCAGTGATTTT
TTTCTCCATTTTAGCTTCCTTAGCTCCTGAAAATCTCGATAACTCAAAAAATACGCCCGGTAGTGATCTT
ATTTCATTATGGTGAAAGTTGGAACCTCTTACGTGCCCGATCAATCATGACCAAAATCCCTTAACGTGAG
TTTTCGTTCCACTGAGCGTCAGACCCCGTAGAAAAGATCAAAGGATCTTCTTGAGATCCTTTTTTTCTGC
GCGTAATCTGCTGCTTGCAAACAAAAAAACCACCGCTACCAGCGGTGGTTTGTTTGCCGGATCAAGAGCT
ACCAACTCTTTTTCCGAAGGTAACTGGCTTCAGCAGAGCGCAGATACCAAATACTGTTCTTCTAGTGTAG
CCGTAGTTAGGCCACCACTTCAAGAACTCTGTAGCACCGCCTACATACCTCGCTCTGCTAATCCTGTTAC
CAGTGGCTGCTGCCAGTGGCGATAAGTCGTGTCTTACCGGGTTGGACTCAAGACGATAGTTACCGGATAA
GGCGCAGCGGTCGGGCTGAACGGGGGGTTCGTGCACACAGCCCAGCTTGGAGCGAACGACCTACACCGAA
CTGAGATACCTACAGCGTGAGCTATGAGAAAGCGCCACGCTTCCCGAAGGGAGAAAGGCGGACAGGTATC
CGGTAAGCGGCAGGGTCGGAACAGGAGAGCGCACGAGGGAGCTTCCAGGGGGAAACGCCTGGTATCTTTA
TAGTCCTGTCGGGTT
